Addgene plasmid #161931: Sticky-351c-3X
Purpose: (Empty Backbone) DNA fragment production for dinucleosome preparation
Depositing lab: Curt Davey. Depositing organization: Nanyang Technological University (NTU). Publication: Engineering nucleosomes for generating diverse chromatin assemblies. Adhireksan Z, Sharma D, Lee PL, Bao Q, Padavattan S, Shum WK, Davey GE, Davey CA. Nucleic Acids Res. 2021 Feb 15. pii: 6137298. doi: 10.1093/nar/gkab070. PubMed 33590100.
Backbone
  Vector backbone: pUC19
  Backbone manufacturer: Genscript
  Backbone size (bp): 2710
  Modifications to backbone: Cloned into the BamHI and HindIII sites of the pUC19 vector
  Vector type: Bacterial vector for DNA production
Growth in bacteria
  Bacterial resistance: Ampicillin, 100 μg/mL
  Growth temperature: 37°C
  Growth strain: DH5alpha
  Copy number: High Copy
Gene/Insert
  Cloning method: Restriction Enzyme
  Sequencing primers: 5′ M13 fwd; 3′ M13 rev
Terms and licenses: Academic/Nonprofit Terms; Industry Terms: Not Available to Industry
Depositor comments: Please cite the following article in any publications where this construct is utilized: doi: 10.1093/nar/gkab070 Z. Adhireksan, D. Sharma, P.L. Lee, Q. Bao, S. Padavattan, W.K. Shum, G.E. Davey & C.A. Davey. (2021). Engineering Nucleosomes for Generating Diverse Chromatin Assemblies. Nucleic Acids Res.
How to cite: Sticky-351c-3X was a gift from Curt Davey (Addgene plasmid # 161931 ; http://n2t.net/addgene:161931 ; RRID:Addgene_161931)
