[The description below was written by a language model from this plasmid's Addgene catalogue record and pLannotate feature annotations shown in this document.]
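Description:
Sticky-351c-3X is a pUC19-based bacterial plasmid made for bulk production of a defined DNA fragment rather than for expressing a gene. It is maintained in E. coli through the high-copy ColE1/pUC origin and selected with ampicillin via the bla (AmpR) gene and its native promoter. The remaining annotated features are ordinary pUC19 scaffolding: the CAP binding site, lac promoter and lac operator, and fragments of the lacZα coding region, the multiple cloning site, lacI, rop and the bom region. None of these has a designed function in the payload. The lacZα and polylinker annotations are only partial, which fits with DNA having been inserted at that position.

The catalogue lists the plasmid as an empty backbone, yet it also states that material was cloned between the BamHI and HindIII sites of pUC19. The sequenced plasmid is 3,729 nt, against a stated backbone size of 2,710 bp, so roughly a kilobase of DNA is not accounted for. The feature table leaves the stretch downstream of the lac operator and around the circular origin unannotated, and this is presumably where the cloned fragment lies. The record does not describe its sequence or organisation. The name suggests three copies of a 351 bp unit with cohesive ends, but that is an inference from the name and the size difference only. The insert is flanked by the standard M13 forward and reverse priming sites for sequencing.

The stated purpose is to generate DNA fragments for dinucleosome preparation, as part of a toolkit for engineering nucleosomes into diverse chromatin assemblies. In that use, the fragment would be amplified in bacteria, released from the vector and reconstituted with histones.
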