Features (pLannotate 1.2.2; 11 found; start..end, strand, type, name):
    173..199     -  misc_feature   MCS (fragment): pUC18/19 multiple cloning site
    196..353     +  CDS            lacZα (fragment): LacZα fragment of β-galactosidase; lacZ fragment
    359..458     -  misc_feature   bom (fragment): basis of mobility region from pBR322
    560..595     -  CDS            rop (fragment): Rop protein, which maintains plasmids at low copy number; rop
    690..794     +  promoter       AmpR promoter: bla
    795..1655    +  CDS            AmpR: β-lactamase; bla; confers resistance to ampicillin, carbenicillin, and related antibiotics
   1826..2414    +  rep_origin     ori: high-copy-number ColE1/pMB1/pBR322/pUC origin of replication
   2597..2689    +  CDS            lacI (fragment): lac repressor; lacI; The lac repressor binds to the lac operator to inhibit transcription in E. coli. This inhibition can be relieved by adding lactose or isopropyl-β-D-thiogalactopyranoside (IPTG).
   2702..2723    +  protein_bind   CAP binding site: CAP binding activates transcription in the presence of cAMP. E. coli catabolite activator protein
   2738..2768    +  promoter       lac promoter: promoter for the E. coli lac operon
   2776..2792    +  protein_bind   lac operator: The lac repressor binds to the lac operator to inhibit transcription in E. coli. This inhibition can be relieved by adding lactose or isopropyl-β-D-thiogalactopyranoside (IPTG). lac repressor encoded by lacI
>Addgene plasmid #161931 | Sticky-351c-3X | addgene full sequence | sequence record 331256 | Addgene NGS Result
CTTTTTTTTTTCATGTGCCGGTCTCACACGTGCCTGGAGACTAGTAAGCGCTTCTAGTGGCGGTTAAAAC
GCGGTAGACAGCGCGTACGTGCGTTTAAGCGGTGCTAGAGCTGTCTACGACCAATTGAGCGGCCTCGGCA
CCGGGATGCGTTTTTTTTTTCGCAGCGGTACCGGATCCCCGGGTACCGAGCTCGAATTCACTGGCCGTCG
TTTTACAACGTCGTGACTGGGAAAACCCTGGCGTTACCCAACTTAATCGCCTTGCAGCACATCCCCCTTT
CGCCAGCTGGCGTAATAGCGAAGAGGCCCGCACCGATCGCCCTTCCCAACAGTTGCGCAGCCTGAATGGC
GAATGGCGCCTGATGCGGTATTTTCTCCTTACGCATCTGTGCGGTATTTCACACCGCATATGGTGCACTC
TCAGTACAATCTGCTCTGATGCCGCATAGTTAAGCCAGCCCCGACACCCGCCAACACCCGCTGACGCGCC
CTGACGGGCTTGTCTGCTCCCGGCATCCGCTTACAGACAAGCTGTGACCGTCTCCGGGAGCTGCATGTGT
CAGAGGTTTTCACCGTCATCACCGAAACGCGCGAGACGAAAGGGCCTCGTGATACGCCTATTTTTATAGG
TTAATGTCATGATAATAATGGTTTCTTAGACGTCAGGTGGCACTTTTCGGGGAAATGTGCGCGGAACCCC
TATTTGTTTATTTTTCTAAATACATTCAAATATGTATCCGCTCATGAGACAATAACCCTGATAAATGCTT
CAATAATATTGAAAAAGGAAGAGTATGAGTATTCAACATTTCCGTGTCGCCCTTATTCCCTTTTTTGCGG
CATTTTGCCTTCCTGTTTTTGCTCACCCAGAAACGCTGGTGAAAGTAAAAGATGCTGAAGATCAGTTGGG
TGCACGAGTGGGTTACATCGAACTGGATCTCAACAGCGGTAAGATCCTTGAGAGTTTTCGCCCCGAAGAA
CGTTTTCCAATGATGAGCACTTTTAAAGTTCTGCTATGTGGCGCGGTATTATCCCGTATTGACGCCGGGC
AAGAGCAACTCGGTCGCCGCATACACTATTCTCAGAATGACTTGGTTGAGTACTCACCAGTCACAGAAAA
GCATCTTACGGATGGCATGACAGTAAGAGAATTATGCAGTGCTGCCATAACCATGAGTGATAACACTGCG
GCCAACTTACTTCTGACAACGATCGGAGGACCGAAGGAGCTAACCGCTTTTTTGCACAACATGGGGGATC
ATGTAACTCGCCTTGATCGTTGGGAACCGGAGCTGAATGAAGCCATACCAAACGACGAGCGTGACACCAC
GATGCCTGTAGCAATGGCAACAACGTTGCGCAAACTATTAACTGGCGAACTACTTACTCTAGCTTCCCGG
CAACAATTAATAGACTGGATGGAGGCGGATAAAGTTGCAGGACCACTTCTGCGCTCGGCCCTTCCGGCTG
GCTGGTTTATTGCTGATAAATCTGGAGCCGGTGAGCGTGGGTCTCGCGGTATCATTGCAGCACTGGGGCC
AGATGGTAAGCCCTCCCGTATCGTAGTTATCTACACGACGGGGAGTCAGGCAACTATGGATGAACGAAAT
AGACAGATCGCTGAGATAGGTGCCTCACTGATTAAGCATTGGTAACTGTCAGACCAAGTTTACTCATATA
TACTTTAGATTGATTTAAAACTTCATTTTTAATTTAAAAGGATCTAGGTGAAGATCCTTTTTGATAATCT
CATGACCAAAATCCCTTAACGTGAGTTTTCGTTCCACTGAGCGTCAGACCCCGTAGAAAAGATCAAAGGA
TCTTCTTGAGATCCTTTTTTTCTGCGCGTAATCTGCTGCTTGCAAACAAAAAAACCACCGCTACCAGCGG
TGGTTTGTTTGCCGGATCAAGAGCTACCAACTCTTTTTCCGAAGGTAACTGGCTTCAGCAGAGCGCAGAT
ACCAAATACTGTTCTTCTAGTGTAGCCGTAGTTAGGCCACCACTTCAAGAACTCTGTAGCACCGCCTACA
TACCTCGCTCTGCTAATCCTGTTACCAGTGGCTGCTGCCAGTGGCGATAAGTCGTGTCTTACCGGGTTGG
ACTCAAGACGATAGTTACCGGATAAGGCGCAGCGGTCGGGCTGAACGGGGGGTTCGTGCACACAGCCCAG
CTTGGAGCGAACGACCTACACCGAACTGAGATACCTACAGCGTGAGCTATGAGAAAGCGCCACGCTTCCC
GAAGGGAGAAAGGCGGACAGGTATCCGGTAAGCGGCAGGGTCGGAACAGGAGAGCGCACGAGGGAGCTTC
CAGGGGGAAACGCCTGGTATCTTTATAGTCCTGTCGGGTTTCGCCACCTCTGACTTGAGCGTCGATTTTT
GTGATGCTCGTCAGGGGGGCGGAGCCTATGGAAAAACGCCAGCAACGCGGCCTTTTTACGGTTCCTGGCC
TTTTGCTGGCCTTTTGCTCACATGTTCTTTCCTGCGTTATCCCCTGATTCTGTGGATAACCGTATTACCG
CCTTTGAGTGAGCTGATACCGCTCGCCGCAGCCGAACGACCGAGCGCAGCGAGTCAGTGAGCGAGGAAGC
GGAAGAGCGCCCAATACGCAAACCGCCTCTCCCCGCGCGTTGGCCGATTCATTAATGCAGCTGGCACGAC
AGGTTTCCCGACTGGAAAGCGGGCAGTGAGCGCAACGCAATTAATGTGAGTTAGCTCACTCATTAGGCAC
CCCAGGCTTTACACTTTATGCTTCCGGCTCGTATGTTGTGTGGAATTGTGAGCGGATAACAATTTCACAC
AGGAAACAGCTATGACCATGATTACGCCAAGCTTGGAGATCTGGTACCGCTGCGTTTTTTTTTTCATGTG
CCGGTCTCACACGTGCCTGGAGACTAGTAAGCGCTTCTAGTGGCGGTTAAAACGCGGTAGACAGCGCGTA
CGTGCGTTTAAGCGGTGCTAGAGCTGTCTACGACCAATTGAGCGGCCTCGGCACCGGGATGCGTTTTTTT
TTTCATACTCGAGCATGCTTTTTTTTTTCATGTGCCGGTCTCACACGTGCCTGGAGACTAGTAAGCGCTT
CTAGTGGCGGTTAAAACGCGGTAGACAGCGCGTACGTGCGTTTAAGCGGTGCTAGAGCTGTCTACGACCA
ATTGAGCGGCCTCGGCACCGGGATGCGTTTTTTTTTTCGCAGCGGTACCGCTGCGTTTTTTTTTTCATGT
GCCGGTCTCACACGTGCCTGGAGACTAGTAAGCGCTTCTAGTGGCGGTTAAAACGCGGTAGACAGCGCGT
ACGTGCGTTTAAGCGGTGCTAGAGCTGTCTACGACCAATTGAGCGGCCTCGGCACCGGGATGCGTTTTTT
TTTTCATACTCGAGCATGCTTTTTTTTTTCATGTGCCGGTCTCACACGTGCCTGGAGACTAGTAAGCGCT
TCTAGTGGCGGTTAAAACGCGGTAGACAGCGCGTACGTGCGTTTAAGCGGTGCTAGAGCTGTCTACGACC
AATTGAGCGGCCTCGGCACCGGGATGCGTTTTTTTTTTCGCAGCGGTACCGCTGCGTTTTTTTTTTCATG
TGCCGGTCTCACACGTGCCTGGAGACTAGTAAGCGCTTCTAGTGGCGGTTAAAACGCGGTAGACAGCGCG
TACGTGCGTTTAAGCGGTGCTAGAGCTGTCTACGACCAATTGAGCGGCCTCGGCACCGGGATGCGTTTTT
TTTTTCATACTCGAGCATG
