>Addgene plasmid #161931 | Sticky-351c-3X | depositor partial sequence | sequence record 314106 | Three copies of Sticky-351c bp sequence is cloned into BamHI/HindIII of pUC19
GGATCCGGTACCGCTGCGAAAAAAAAAACGCATCCCGGTGCCGAGGCCGCTCAATTGGTCGTAGACAGCT
CTAGCACCGCTTAAACGCACGTACGCGCTGTCTACCGCGTTTTAACCGCCACTAGAAGCGCTTACTAGTC
TCCAGGCACGTGTGAGACCGGCACATGAAAAAAAAAAGCATGCTCGAGTATGAAAAAAAAAACGCATCCC
GGTGCCGAGGCCGCTCAATTGGTCGTAGACAGCTCTAGCACCGCTTAAACGCACGTACGCGCTGTCTACC
GCGTTTTAACCGCCACTAGAAGCGCTTACTAGTCTCCAGGCACGTGTGAGACCGGCACATGAAAAAAAAA
ACGCAGCGGTACCGCTGCGAAAAAAAAAACGCATCCCGGTGCCGAGGCCGCTCAATTGGTCGTAGACAGC
TCTAGCACCGCTTAAACGCACGTACGCGCTGTCTACCGCGTTTTAACCGCCACTAGAAGCGCTTACTAGT
CTCCAGGCACGTGTGAGACCGGCACATGAAAAAAAAAAGCATGCTCGAGTATGAAAAAAAAAACGCATCC
CGGTGCCGAGGCCGCTCAATTGGTCGTAGACAGCTCTAGCACCGCTTAAACGCACGTACGCGCTGTCTAC
CGCGTTTTAACCGCCACTAGAAGCGCTTACTAGTCTCCAGGCACGTGTGAGACCGGCACATGAAAAAAAA
AACGCAGCGGTACCGCTGCGAAAAAAAAAACGCATCCCGGTGCCGAGGCCGCTCAATTGGTCGTAGACAG
CTCTAGCACCGCTTAAACGCACGTACGCGCTGTCTACCGCGTTTTAACCGCCACTAGAAGCGCTTACTAG
TCTCCAGGCACGTGTGAGACCGGCACATGAAAAAAAAAAGCATGCTCGAGTATGAAAAAAAAAACGCATC
CCGGTGCCGAGGCCGCTCAATTGGTCGTAGACAGCTCTAGCACCGCTTAAACGCACGTACGCGCTGTCTA
CCGCGTTTTAACCGCCACTAGAAGCGCTTACTAGTCTCCAGGCACGTGTGAGACCGGCACATGAAAAAAA
AAACGCAGCGGTACCAGATCTCCAAGCTT
